Addgene plasmid #226608: FUS LC TtoS
Purpose: All threonines to serine
Depositing lab: Nicolas Fawzi. Depositing organization: Brown University. Publication: Expanding the molecular grammar of polar residues and arginine in FUS phase separation. Wake N, Weng SL, Zheng T, Wang SH, Kirilenko V, Mittal J, Fawzi NL. Nat Chem Biol. 2025 Jul;21(7):1076-1088. doi: 10.1038/s41589-024-01828-6. Epub 2025 Feb 7. PubMed 39920231.
Backbone
  Vector backbone: RPIB
  Backbone manufacturer: Genscript
  Backbone size w/o insert (bp): 5223
  Total vector size (bp): 5780
  Vector type: Bacterial Expression
Growth in bacteria
  Bacterial resistance: Kanamycin, 50 μg/mL
  Growth temperature: 37°C
  Growth strain: DH5alpha
  Copy number: High Copy
Gene/Insert
  Gene/Insert name: FUS LC 4QQ->GG
  Species: H. sapiens (human)
  Insert size (bp): 557
  Mutation: 4 QQ pairs replaced with GG pairs
  Entrez Gene: FUS (a.k.a. ALS6, ETM4, FUS1, HNRNPP2, POMP75, TLS, altFUS)
  Promoter: T7
  Tag / fusion protein: 6His (N terminal on backbone)
  Cloning method: Gene Synthesis
  Sequencing primers: 5′ NcoI; 3′ XhoI
Terms and licenses: Academic/Nonprofit Terms; Industry Terms: Not Available to Industry
Depositor comments: Please visit https://doi.org/10.1101/2024.02.15.580391 for bioRxiv preprint.
How to cite: FUS LC TtoS was a gift from Nicolas Fawzi (Addgene plasmid # 226608 ; http://n2t.net/addgene:226608 ; RRID:Addgene_226608)
