[The description below was written by a language model from this plasmid's Addgene catalogue record and pLannotate feature annotations shown in this document.]
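Description:
FUS LC TtoS is a bacterial expression plasmid of about 5.8 kb, built by gene synthesis in a backbone recorded as RPIB. It is used to produce a variant of the low-complexity (LC) domain of the human RNA-binding protein FUS in E. coli. The plasmid carries a kanamycin resistance gene (aph(3')-Ia) and a ColE1/pMB1-type origin. The catalogue lists it as high copy, although the annotation also detects the rop gene and the bom region of pBR322, features typical of pET-style vectors. An f1 origin and remnants of the tetracycline resistance gene are also present as backbone elements.

Expression follows the standard T7/lac arrangement. A T7 promoter is followed immediately by a lac operator, the T7 gene 10 ribosome binding site and an N-terminal 6xHis tag, with a T7 terminator downstream. A plasmid-borne lacI gene keeps transcription repressed until IPTG is added in a host that supplies T7 RNA polymerase. The annotation recognises only a short stretch of the roughly 557 bp insert as FUS, which would be consistent with a heavily substituted synthetic sequence. It also finds a second His-coding stretch and a T7 gene 10B-derived fragment between the insert and the terminator; whether these are translated cannot be determined from the record.

The catalogue entry is internally inconsistent about the mutation. The plasmid name and stated purpose describe replacement of all threonines with serines, whereas the insert name and mutation fields describe four QQ pairs changed to GG. The first description matches the name, but the sequence should be checked before use. The construct belongs to a variant series for studying how polar residues and arginine contribute to FUS phase separation, presumably using purified recombinant protein.
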