Features (pLannotate 1.2.2; 20 found; start..end, strand, type, name):
    269..326     +  promoter       AmpR promoter (fragment): bla
    335..1150    -  CDS            KanR: aminoglycoside phosphotransferase; aph(3')-Ia; confers resistance to kanamycin in bacteria or G418 (Geneticin®) in eukaryotes
   1272..1860    +  rep_origin     ori: high-copy-number ColE1/pMB1/pBR322/pUC origin of replication
   2046..2185    -  misc_feature   bom: basis of mobility region from pBR322
   2287..2478    -  CDS            rop: Rop protein, which maintains plasmids at low copy number; rop
   2495..2875    +  CDS            YPB1_ECOLX: Protein predicted: Swiss-Prot protein existence level 4. From Escherichia coli.
   2947..3238    -  CDS            TcR (fragment): tetracycline efflux protein; tet; confers resistance to tetracycline
   3253..3274    -  protein_bind   CAP binding site: CAP binding activates transcription in the presence of cAMP. E. coli catabolite activator protein
   3287..4369    -  CDS            lacI: lac repressor; lacI; The lac repressor binds to the lac operator to inhibit transcription in E. coli. This inhibition can be relieved by adding lactose or isopropyl-β-D-thiogalactopyranoside (IPTG).
   4370..4447    -  promoter       lacI promoter: lacI
   4455..4734    -  CDS            TcR (fragment): tetracycline efflux protein; tet; confers resistance to tetracycline
   4756..4774    +  promoter       T7 promoter: promoter for bacteriophage T7 RNA polymerase
   4775..4799    +  protein_bind   lac operator: The lac repressor binds to the lac operator to inhibit transcription in E. coli. This inhibition can be relieved by adding lactose or isopropyl-β-D-thiogalactopyranoside (IPTG). lac repressor encoded by lacI
   4814..4836    +  RBS            RBS: efficient ribosome binding site from bacteriophage T7 gene 10 (Olins and Rangwala, 1989)
   4861..4878    +  CDS            7xHis (fragment): 6xHis affinity tag
   5266..5388    +  CDS            FUS (fragment): FUS_HUMAN - Also known as TLS. Experimental evidence at protein level: Swiss-Prot protein existence level 1. DNA/RNA-binding protein that plays a role in various cellular processes such as transcription regulation, RNA splicing, RNA transport, DNA repair and damage response (PubMed:27731383). Binds to nascent pre-mRNAs and acts as a molecular mediator between RNA polymerase II and U1 small nuclear ribonucleoprotein thereby coupling transcription and splicing (PubMed:26124092). Binds also its own pre- mRNA and autoregulates its expression; this autoregulation mechanism is mediated by non-sense-
   5398..5415    +  CDS            9xHis (fragment): 9xHis affinity tag
   5425..5474    +  CDS            SET1 (fragment): solubility-enhancement tag derived from T7 phage gene 10B
   5482..5529    +  terminator     T7 terminator: transcription terminator for bacteriophage T7 RNA polymerase
   5566..216     +  rep_origin     f1 ori (across the origin) (sequence partly withheld): f1 bacteriophage origin of replication; arrow indicates direction of (+) strand synthesis
>Addgene plasmid #226608 | FUS LC TtoS | addgene full sequence | sequence record 450252 | Addgene NGS Result
[3 nt withheld, positions 1-3]
A
[49 nt withheld, positions 5-53]
CCTTTGACGTTGGAGTCCACGTTCTTT
[37 nt withheld, positions 81-117]
ACCCTATCTCGGTCTATTCTTTTGATTTATAAGGGATTTTGCCGATTTCGGCCTATTGGTTAAAAAATGA
GCTGATTTAACAAAAATTTAACGCGAATTTTAACAAAATATTAACGCTTACAATTTAGGTGGCACTTTTC
GGGGAAATGTGCGCGGAACCCCTATTTGTTTATTTTTCTAAATACATTCAAATATGTATCCGCTCATGAA
TTAATTCTTAGAAAAACTCATCGAGCATCAAATGAAACTGCAATTTATTCATATCAGGATTATCAATACC
ATATTTTTGAAAAAGCCGTTTCTGTAATGAAGGAGAAAACTCACCGAGGCAGTTCCATAGGATGGCAAGA
TCCTGGTATCGGTCTGCGATTCCGACTCGTCCAACATCAATACAACCTATTAATTTCCCCTCGTCAAAAA
TAAGGTTATCAAGTGAGAAATCACCATGAGTGACGACTGAATCCGGTGAGAATGGCAAAAGTTTATGCAT
TTCTTTCCAGACTTGTTCAACAGGCCAGCCATTACGCTCGTCATCAAAATCACTCGCATCAACCAAACCG
TTATTCATTCGTGATTGCGCCTGAGCGAGACGAAATACGCGATCGCTGTTAAAAGGACAATTACAAACAG
GAATCGAATGCAACCGGCGCAGGAACACTGCCAGCGCATCAACAATATTTTCACCTGAATCAGGATATTC
TTCTAATACCTGGAATGCTGTTTTCCCGGGGATCGCAGTGGTGAGTAACCATGCATCATCAGGAGTACGG
ATAAAATGCTTGATGGTCGGAAGAGGCATAAATTCCGTCAGCCAGTTTAGTCTGACCATCTCATCTGTAA
CATCATTGGCAACGCTACCTTTGCCATGTTTCAGAAACAACTCTGGCGCATCGGGCTTCCCATACAATCG
ATAGATTGTCGCACCTGATTGCCCGACATTATCGCGAGCCCATTTATACCCATATAAATCAGCATCCATG
TTGGAATTTAATCGCGGCCTAGAGCAAGACGTTTCCCGTTGAATATGGCTCATAACACCCCTTGTATTAC
TGTTTATGTAAGCAGACAGTTTTATTGTTCATGACCAAAATCCCTTAACGTGAGTTTTCGTTCCACTGAG
CGTCAGACCCCGTAGAAAAGATCAAAGGATCTTCTTGAGATCCTTTTTTTCTGCGCGTAATCTGCTGCTT
GCAAACAAAAAAACCACCGCTACCAGCGGTGGTTTGTTTGCCGGATCAAGAGCTACCAACTCTTTTTCCG
AAGGTAACTGGCTTCAGCAGAGCGCAGATACCAAATACTGTCCTTCTAGTGTAGCCGTAGTTAGGCCACC
ACTTCAAGAACTCTGTAGCACCGCCTACATACCTCGCTCTGCTAATCCTGTTACCAGTGGCTGCTGCCAG
TGGCGATAAGTCGTGTCTTACCGGGTTGGACTCAAGACGATAGTTACCGGATAAGGCGCAGCGGTCGGGC
TGAACGGGGGGTTCGTGCACACAGCCCAGCTTGGAGCGAACGACCTACACCGAACTGAGATACCTACAGC
GTGAGCTATGAGAAAGCGCCACGCTTCCCGAAGGGAGAAAGGCGGACAGGTATCCGGTAAGCGGCAGGGT
CGGAACAGGAGAGCGCACGAGGGAGCTTCCAGGGGGAAACGCCTGGTATCTTTATAGTCCTGTCGGGTTT
CGCCACCTCTGACTTGAGCGTCGATTTTTGTGATGCTCGTCAGGGGGGCGGAGCCTATGGAAAAACGCCA
GCAACGCGGCCTTTTTACGGTTCCTGGCCTTTTGCTGGCCTTTTGCTCACATGTTCTTTCCTGCGTTATC
CCCTGATTCTGTGGATAACCGTATTACCGCCTTTGAGTGAGCTGATACCGCTCGCCGCAGCCGAACGACC
GAGCGCAGCGAGTCAGTGAGCGAGGAAGCGGAAGAGCGCCTGATGCGGTATTTTCTCCTTACGCATCTGT
GCGGTATTTCACACCGCAATGGTGCACTCTCAGTACAATCTGCTCTGATGCCGCATAGTTAAGCCAGTAT
ACACTCCGCTATCGCTACGTGACTGGGTCATGGCTGCGCCCCGACACCCGCCAACACCCGCTGACGCGCC
CTGACGGGCTTGTCTGCTCCCGGCATCCGCTTACAGACAAGCTGTGACCGTCTCCGGGAGCTGCATGTGT
CAGAGGTTTTCACCGTCATCACCGAAACGCGCGAGGCAGCTGCGGTAAAGCTCATCAGCGTGGTCGTGAA
GCGATTCACAGATGTCTGCCTGTTCATCCGCGTCCAGCTCGTTGAGTTTCTCCAGAAGCGTTAATGTCTG
GCTTCTGATAAAGCGGGCCATGTTAAGGGCGGTTTTTTCCTGTTTGGTCACTGATGCCTCCGTGTAAGGG
GGATTTCTGTTCATGGGGGTAATGATACCGATGAAACGAGAGAGGATGCTCACGATACGGGTTACTGATG
ATGAACATGCCCGGTTACTGGAACGTTGTGAGGGTAAACAACTGGCGGTATGGATGCGGCGGGACCAGAG
AAAAATCACTCAGGGTCAATGCCAGCGCTTCGTTAATACAGATGTAGGTGTTCCACAGGGTAGCCAGCAG
CATCCTGCGATGCAGATCCGGAACATAATGGTGCAGGGCGCTGACTTCCGCGTTTCCAGACTTTACGAAA
CACGGAAACCGAAGACCATTCATGTTGTTGCTCAGGTCGCAGACGTTTTGCAGCAGCAGTCGCTTCACGT
TCGCTCGCGTATCGGTGATTCATTCTGCTAACCAGTAAGGCAACCCCGCCAGCCTAGCCGGGTCCTCAAC
GACAGGAGCACGATCATGCGCACCCGTGGGGCCGCCATGCCGGCGATAATGGCCTGCTTCTCGCCGAAAC
GTTTGGTGGCGGGACCAGTGACGAAGGCTTGAGCGAGGGCGTGCAAGATTCCGAATACCGCAAGCGACAG
GCCGATCATCGTCGCGCTCCAGCGAAAGCGGTCCTCGCCGAAAATGACCCAGAGCGCTGCCGGCACCTGT
CCTACGAGTTGCATGATAAAGAAGACAGTCATAAGTGCGGCGACGATAGTCATGCCCCGCGCCCACCGGA
AGGAGCTGACTGGGTTGAAGGCTCTCAAGGGCATCGGTCGAGATCCCGGTGCCTAATGAGTGAGCTAACT
TACATTAATTGCGTTGCGCTCACTGCCCGCTTTCCAGTCGGGAAACCTGTCGTGCCAGCTGCATTAATGA
ATCGGCCAACGCGCGGGGAGAGGCGGTTTGCGTATTGGGCGCCAGGGTGGTTTTTCTTTTCACCAGTGAG
ACGGGCAACAGCTGATTGCCCTTCACCGCCTGGCCCTGAGAGAGTTGCAGCAAGCGGTCCACGCTGGTTT
GCCCCAGCAGGCGAAAATCCTGTTTGATGGTGGTTAACGGCGGGATATAACATGAGCTGTCTTCGGTATC
GTCGTATCCCACTACCGAGATATCCGCACCAACGCGCAGCCCGGACTCGGTAATGGCGCGCATTGCGCCC
AGCGCCATCTGATCGTTGGCAACCAGCATCGCAGTGGGAACGATGCCCTCATTCAGCATTTGCATGGTTT
GTTGAAAACCGGACATGGCACTCCAGTCGCCTTCCCGTTCCGCTATCGGCTGAATTTGATTGCGAGTGAG
ATATTTATGCCAGCCAGCCAGACGCAGACGCGCCGAGACAGAACTTAATGGGCCCGCTAACAGCGCGATT
TGCTGGTGACCCAATGCGACCAGATGCTCCACGCCCAGTCGCGTACCGTCTTCATGGGAGAAAATAATAC
TGTTGATGGGTGTCTGGTCAGAGACATCAAGAAATAACGCCGGAACATTAGTGCAGGCAGCTTCCACAGC
AATGGCATCCTGGTCATCCAGCGGATAGTTAATGATCAGCCCACTGACGCGTTGCGCGAGAAGATTGTGC
ACCGCCGCTTTACAGGCTTCGACGCCGCTTCGTTCTACCATCGACACCACCACGCTGGCACCCAGTTGAT
CGGCGCGAGATTTAATCGCCGCGACAATTTGCGACGGCGCGTGCAGGGCCAGACTGGAGGTGGCAACGCC
AATCAGCAACGACTGTTTGCCCGCCAGTTGTTGTGCCACGCGGTTGGGAATGTAATTCAGCTCCGCCATC
GCCGCTTCCACTTTTTCCCGCGTTTTCGCAGAAACGTGGCTGGCCTGGTTCACCACGCGGGAAACGGTCT
GATAAGAGACACCGGCATACTCTGCGACATCGTATAACGTTACTGGTTTCACATTCACCACCCTGAATTG
ACTCTCTTCCGGGCGCTATCATGCCATACCGCGAAAGGTTTTGCGCCATTCGATGGTGTCCGGGATCTCG
ACGCTCTCCCTTATGCGACTCCTGCATTAGGAAGCAGCCCAGTAGTAGGTTGAGGCCGTTGAGCACCGCC
GCCGCAAGGAATGGTGCATGCAAGGAGATGGCGCCCAACAGTCCCCCGGCCACGGGGCCTGCCACCATAC
CCACGCCGAAACAAGCGCTCATGAGCCCGAAGTGGCGAGCCCGATCTTCCCCATCGGTGATGTCGGCGAT
ATAGGCGCCAGCAACCGCACCTGTGGCGCCGGTGATGCCGGCCACGATGCGTCCGGCGTAGAGGATCGAG
ATCTCGATCCCGCGAAATTAATACGACTCACTATAGGGGAATTGTGAGCGGATAACAATTCCCCTCTAGA
AATAATTTTGTTTAACTTTAAGAAGGAGATATACCATGGGCTCTGATAAAATTCATCACCATCACCATCA
CGAAAATCTTTATTTTCAAGGTATGGCGAGCAACGATTATAGCCAGCAAGCGAGCCAGAGCTACGGTGCG
TATCCGAGCCAACCGGGCCAGGGTTACAGCCAGCAAAGCAGCCAGCCGTATGGTCAGCAGAGCTACAGCG
GCTATAGCCAGAGCAGCGACAGCAGCGGTTATGGCCAGAGCAGCTACAGCAGCTATGGTCAAAGCCAGAA
CAGCGGTTACGGTAGCCAAAGCAGCCCGCAGGGCTATGGTAGCAGCGGTGGCTACGGTAGCAGCCAGAGC
AGCCAAAGCAGCTACGGCCAGCAAAGCAGCTACCCGGGTTATGGTCAGCAGCCGGCGCCGAGCAGCAGCA
GCGGTAGCTATGGCAGCAGCAGCCAAAGCAGCAGCTACGGTCAGCCGCAAAGCGGTAGCTACAGCCAGCA
ACCGAGCTACGGTGGTCAACAGCAAAGCTACGGTCAACAGCAGAGCTATAACCCGCCGCAAGGTTATGGC
CAACAGAACCAGTACAACAGCTGACTCGAGCACCACCACCACCACCACTGAGATCCGGCTGCTAACAAAG
CCCGAAAGGAAGCTGAGTTGGCTGCTGCCACCGCTGAGCAATAACTAGCATAACCCCTTGGGGCCTCTAA
ACGGGTCTTGAGGGGTTTTTTGCTGAAAGGAGGAACTATATCCGGATTGGCGAATGGG
[124 nt withheld, positions 5566-5689]
C
[88 nt withheld, positions 5691-5778]
