>Addgene plasmid #226608 | FUS LC TtoS | depositor partial sequence | sequence record 444521 | Insert
CCATGGGCTCTGATAAAATTCATCACCATCACCATCACGAAAATCTTTATTTTCAAGGTATGGCGAGCAA
CGATTATAGCCAGCAAGCGAGCCAGAGCTACGGTGCGTATCCGAGCCAACCGGGCCAGGGTTACAGCCAG
CAAAGCAGCCAGCCGTATGGTCAGCAGAGCTACAGCGGCTATAGCCAGAGCAGCGACAGCAGCGGTTATG
GCCAGAGCAGCTACAGCAGCTATGGTCAAAGCCAGAACAGCGGTTACGGTAGCCAAAGCAGCCCGCAGGG
CTATGGTAGCAGCGGTGGCTACGGTAGCAGCCAGAGCAGCCAAAGCAGCTACGGCCAGCAAAGCAGCTAC
CCGGGTTATGGTCAGCAGCCGGCGCCGAGCAGCAGCAGCGGTAGCTATGGCAGCAGCAGCCAAAGCAGCA
GCTACGGTCAGCCGCAAAGCGGTAGCTACAGCCAGCAACCGAGCTACGGTGGTCAACAGCAAAGCTACGG
TCAACAGCAGAGCTATAACCCGCCGCAAGGTTATGGCCAACAGAACCAGTACAACAGCTGACTCGAG
