>Addgene plasmid #226608 | FUS LC TtoS | depositor partial sequence | sequence record 444731 | FUS LC TtoS sequence 1320 bps
CCCTCTAGAAATAATTTTGTTTAACTTTAAGAAGGAGATATACCATGGGCTCTGATAAAATTCATCACCA
TCACCATCACGAAAATCTTTATTTTCAAGGTATGGCGAGCAACGATTATAGCCAGCAAGCGAGCCAGAGC
TACGGTGCGTATCCGAGCCAACCGGGCCAGGGTTACAGCCAGCAAAGCAGCCAGCCGTATGGTCAGCAGA
GCTACAGCGGCTATAGCCAGAGCAGCGACAGCAGCGGTTATGGCCAGAGCAGCTACAGCAGCTATGGTCA
AAGCCAGAACAGCGGTTACGGTAGCCAAAGCAGCCCGCAGGGCTATGGTAGCAGCGGTGGCTACGGTAGC
AGCCAGAGCAGCCAAAGCAGCTACGGCCAGCAAAGCAGCTACCCGGGTTATGGTCAGCAGCCGGCGCCGA
GCAGCAGCAGCGGTAGCTATGGCAGCAGCAGCCAAAGCAGCAGCTACGGTCAGCCGCAAAGCGGTAGCTA
CAGCCAGCAACCGAGCTACGGTGGTCAACAGCAAAGCTACGGTCAACAGCAGAGCTATAACCCGCCGCAA
GGTTATGGCCAACAGAACCAGTACAACAGCTGACTCGAGCACCACCACCACCACCACTGAGATCCGGCTG
CTAACAAAGCCCGAAAGGAAGCTGAGTTGGCTGCTGCCACCGCTGAGCAATAACTAGCATAACCCCTTGG
GGCCTCTAAACGGGTCTTGAGGGGTTTTTTGCTGAAAGGAGGAACTATATCCGGATTGGCGAATGGG
[124 nt withheld, positions 768-891]
C
[91 nt withheld, positions 893-983]
A
[49 nt withheld, positions 985-1033]
CCTTTGACGTTGGAGTCCACGTTCTTT
[37 nt withheld, positions 1061-1097]
ACCCTATCTCGGTCTATTCTTTTGATTTATAAGGGATTTTGCCGATTTCGGCCTATTGGTTAAAAAATGA
GCTGATTTAACAAAAATTTAACGCGAATTTTAACAAAATATTAACGCTTACAATTTAGGTGGCACTTTTC
GGGGAAATGTGCGCGGAACCCCTATTTGTTTATTTTTCTAAATACATTCAAATATGTATCCGCTCATGAA
TTAATTCTTAGAA
